>Addgene plasmid #88845 | IMBB2.4-pUC57-mini | depositor full sequence | sequence record 172467 | IMBB2.4-pUC57-mini sequence 2146 bps
ATTTGAATGTATTTAGAAAAATAAACAAATAGGGGTTCCGCGCACATTTCCCCGAAAAGTGCCACCTGAC
GTCCCAATGATCAATTGGGTACCTTAATTAAGACGTCGGAATTCGCGGCCGCTTCTAGAGCATGCGGGCC
CGTGTGGAATTGTGAGCGGATAACAATTTCACACAGGAAACAGCTCATATGGGCAGCAGCCATCATCATC
ATCATCACAGATCTGAAAACCTGTACTTCCAGGGTGCCATGGCCCTGAGGGCCGATATCGGCCTATGCGG
CCTGAAGCTTGAAAATTTATATTTCCAGGGCGGATCCCACCATCATCACCACCATTGACTCGAGTACTAG
TAGCGGCCGCTGCAGCATCGATGTTTAAACGAGCTCATGCATATCGGAAAGAACATGTGAGCAAAAGGCC
AGCAAAAGGCCAGGAACCGTAAAAAGGCCGCGTTGCTGGCGTTTTTCCATAGGCTCCGCCCCCCTGACGA
GCATCACAAAAATCGACGCTCAAGTCAGAGGTGGCGAAACCCGACAGGACTATAAAGATACCAGGCGTTT
CCCCCTGGAAGCTCCCTCGTGCGCTCTCCTGTTCCGACCCTGCCGCTTACCGGATACCTGTCCGCCTTTC
TCCCTTCGGGAAGCGTGGCGCTTTCTCATAGCTCACGCTGTAGGTATCTCAGTTCGGTGTAGGTCGTTCG
CTCCAAGCTGGGCTGTGTGCACGAACCCCCCGTTCAGCCCGACCGCTGCGCCTTATCCGGTAACTATCGT
CTTGAGTCCAACCCGGTAAGACACGACTTATCGCCACTGGCAGCAGCCACTGGTAACAGGATTAGCAGAG
CGAGGTATGTAGGCGGTGCTACAGAGTTCTTGAAGTGGTGGCCTAACTACGGCTACACTAGAAGAACAGT
ATTTGGTATCTGCGCTCTGCTGAAGCCAGTTACCTTCGGAAAAAGAGTTGGTAGCTCTTGATCCGGCAAA
CAAACCACCGCTGGTAGCGGTGGTTTTTTTGTTTGCAAGCAGCAGATTACGCGCAGAAAAAAAGGATCTC
AAGAAGATCCTTTGATCTTTTCTACGGGGTCTGACGCTCAGTGGAACGAAAACTCACGTTAAGGGATTTT
GGTCATGAGATTATCAAAAAGGATCTTCACCTAGATCCTTTTAAATTAAAAATGAAGTTTTAAATCAATC
TAAAGTATATATGAGTAAACTTGGTCTGACAGTTACCAATGCTTAATCAGTGAGGCACCTATCTCAGCGA
TCTGTCTATTTCGTTCATCCATAGTTGCCTGACTCCCCGTCGTGTAGATAACTACGATACGGGAGGGCTT
ACCATCTGGCCCCAGTGCTGCAATGATACCGCGAGACCCACGCTCACCGGCTCCAGATTTATCAGCAATA
AACCAGCCAGCCGGAAGGGCCGAGCGCAGAAGTGGTCCTGCAACTTTATCCGCCTCCATCCAGTCTATTA
ATTGTTGCCGGGAAGCTAGAGTAAGTAGTTCGCCAGTTAATAGTTTGCGCAACGTTGTTGCCATTGCTAC
AGGCATCGTGGTGTCACGCTCGTCGTTTGGTATGGCTTCATTCAGCTCCGGTTCCCAACGATCAAGGCGA
GTTACATGATCCCCCATGTTGTGCAAAAAAGCGGTTAGCTCCTTCGGTCCTCCGATCGTTGTCAGAAGTA
AGTTGGCCGCAGTGTTATCACTCATGGTTATGGCAGCACTGCATAATTCTCTTACTGTCATGCCATCCGT
AAGATGCTTTTCTGTGACTGGTGAGTACTCAACCAAGTCATTCTGAGAATAGTGTATGCGGCGACCGAGT
TGCTCTTGCCCGGCGTCAATACGGGATAATACCGCGCCACATAGCAGAACTTTAAAAGTGCTCATCATTG
GAAAACGTTCTTCGGGGCGAAAACTCTCAAGGATCTTACCGCTGTTGAGATCCAGTTCGATGTAACCCAC
TCGTGCACCCAACTGATCTTCAGCATCTTTTACTTTCACCAGCGTTTCTGGGTGAGCAAAAACAGGAAGG
CAAAATGCCGCAAAAAAGGGAATAAGGGCGACACGGAAATGTTGAATACTCATACTCTTCCTTTTTCAAT
ATTATTGAAGCATTTATCAGGGTTATTGTCTCATGAGCGGATACAT
Features (pLannotate 1.2.2; 8 found; start..end, strand, type, name):
    109..130     +  misc_feature   BioBrick prefix: BioBrick prefix for parts that do not start with "ATG"
    150..166     +  protein_bind   lac operator: The lac repressor binds to the lac operator to inhibit transcription in E. coli. This inhibition can be relieved by adding lactose or isopropyl-β-D-thiogalactopyranoside (IPTG). lac repressor encoded by lacI
    201..217     +  CDS            capTEV™ (fragment): composite tag for in vivo biotinylation, TEV protease cleavage, and 6xHis tagging
    225..243     +  CDS            TEV site (fragment): tobacco etch virus (TEV) protease recognition and cleavage site
    345..365     +  misc_feature   BioBrick suffix: universal suffix for all parts
    464..1052    -  rep_origin     ori: high-copy-number ColE1/pMB1/pBR322/pUC origin of replication
   1223..2083    -  CDS            AmpR: β-lactamase; bla; confers resistance to ampicillin, carbenicillin, and related antibiotics
   2084..42      -  promoter       AmpR promoter (across the origin): bla
