[The description below was written by a language model from this plasmid's Addgene catalogue record and pLannotate feature annotations shown in this document.]
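Description:
IMBB2.4-pUC57-mini is a small (2,146 bp) empty-backbone cloning vector for E. coli, built on the GenScript pUC57-mini backbone and classed as a synthetic biology/cloning plasmid. It replicates from the high-copy ColE1/pUC-type origin and is selected with ampicillin through the β-lactamase gene (AmpR) driven by its native bla promoter. These two elements make up most of the plasmid. The only stated modification to the backbone is a custom, commercially synthesized polylinker/multiple cloning site.

The annotated features place this polylinker between a BioBrick prefix (the version for parts that do not begin with ATG) and the universal BioBrick suffix, so the region is framed by the standard restriction sites used in BioBrick-style assembly. Within this roughly 250 bp window the annotation also picks up a lac operator, a short match to the capTEV composite tag, and a partial TEV protease recognition site. The tag and TEV hits are flagged as short fragments, so they may reflect brief tag- or cleavage-site-like stretches designed into the polylinker, or simply chance similarity, rather than complete functional modules. No promoter, reporter or coding insert is annotated in this region, and the record lists no gene or insert.

The plasmid was deposited as a recipient vector for "Tip Snip" cloning, a semi-automated method for moving restriction fragments into and out of plasmid polylinkers. The record does not list the individual restriction sites in the polylinker or explain how the operator and tag-like sequences are meant to be used.
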