Addgene plasmid #88845: IMBB2.4-pUC57-mini
Purpose: (Empty Backbone) plasmid for "Tip Snip" cloning (described in forthcoming Biotechniques article)
Depositing lab: Ichiro Matsumura. Depositing organization: Emory University. Publication: Semi-automated Tip Snip cloning of restriction fragments into and out of plasmid polylinkers. Matsumura I. Biotechniques. 2017 Mar 1;62(3):99-106. doi: 10.2144/000114522. PubMed 28298176.
Backbone
  Vector backbone: pUC57-mini
  Backbone manufacturer: GenScript
  Backbone size (bp): 2146
  Modifications to backbone: polylinker/multiple cloning site
  Vector type: Synthetic Biology ; cloning
Growth in bacteria
  Bacterial resistance: Ampicillin, 100 μg/mL
  Growth temperature: 37°C
  Growth strain: DH5alpha
  Copy number: High Copy
Gene/Insert
  Cloning method: Unknown
Resource information
  A portion of this plasmid was derived from a plasmid made by: polylinker synthesized and cloned by GenScript
Terms and licenses: Academic/Nonprofit Terms; Industry Terms: Not Available to Industry
How to cite: IMBB2.4-pUC57-mini was a gift from Ichiro Matsumura (Addgene plasmid # 88845 ; http://n2t.net/addgene:88845 ; RRID:Addgene_88845)
